Addgene plasmid #126395: pGWB14-LYX177
Purpose: With a Nicotiana benthamiana transcription factor in PGWB14 backbone, for Agrobacterium mediated transient or stable expression corresponding transcription factor fused with a C-terminal HA tag.
Depositing lab: Silin Zhong. Depositing organization: Chinese University of Hong Kong.
Backbone
  Vector backbone: pGWB14
  Vector type: Plant Expression
  Selectable markers: Hygromycin
Growth in bacteria
  Bacterial resistance: Kanamycin, 50 μg/mL
  Growth temperature: 37°C
  Growth strain: DH5alpha
  Copy number: Low Copy
Gene/Insert
  Gene/Insert name: Niben101Scf13758g00012.1
  Species: Nicotiana benthamiana
  Promoter: CaMV 35S
  Tag / fusion protein: HA (C terminal on insert)
  Cloning method: Gibson Cloning
Terms and licenses: Academic/Nonprofit Terms; Industry Terms: Not Available to Industry
How to cite: pGWB14-LYX177 was a gift from Silin Zhong (Addgene plasmid # 126395 ; http://n2t.net/addgene:126395 ; RRID:Addgene_126395)
