[The description below was written by a language model from this plasmid's Addgene catalogue record and pLannotate feature annotations shown in this document.]
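Description:
pGWB14-LYX177 is a plant expression binary vector built on the pGWB14 backbone for Agrobacterium-mediated transient or stable expression of a Nicotiana benthamiana transcription factor (gene model Niben101Scf13758g00012.1). The backbone carries IncP-type broad-host-range replication functions (oriV with the trans-acting trfA replication protein) along with oriT and traJ for conjugal mobilisation, which suits maintenance in both E. coli and Agrobacterium and fits the recorded low copy number. Bacterial selection is by kanamycin (KanR). The annotation also picks up remnants typical of this backbone lineage, including tetracycline-resistance gene fragments, an IS1 element, and partial lacZα, M13 ori and ColE1 ori sequences.

Between the nopaline-type right and left T-DNA borders, the main cassette places the insert under the CaMV 35S promoter, flanked by attB1 and attB2 Gateway sites, although the record lists Gibson assembly as the cloning method. The insert is followed in frame by a 3xHA epitope tag and the NOS terminator, giving a C-terminally HA-tagged protein. Part of the insert shows similarity to Arabidopsis WRKY75, suggesting a W-box-binding WRKY-family factor, though the catalogue entry does not name the family. A 35S-driven hygromycin phosphotransferase gene with a NOS terminator provides selection of transformed plant cells. The feature table also shows a separate 35S-driven cassette encoding the tomato bushy stunt virus P19 silencing suppressor with a CaMV poly(A) signal. The catalogue fields do not mention it, but it would be expected to boost transient expression by limiting post-transcriptional gene silencing. The HA tag allows antibody-based detection or immunoprecipitation of the expressed factor.
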