Features (pLannotate 1.2.2; 36 found; start..end, strand, type, name):
      3..89      -  CDS            traI (fragment): TRAI6_ECOLX - Experimental evidence at protein level: Swiss-Prot protein existence level 1. The initiation process of transfer DNA synthesis requires the interaction of at least three plasmid-specific components (TraH, I, and J) at the transfer origin resulting in the assembly of a specialised nucleoprotein complex - the relaxosome. Site- and strand-specific cleavage at the transfer origin is dependent on TraI and TraJ. From Escherichia coli.
    127..498     -  CDS            traJ: oriT-recognizing protein; traJ
    531..640     -  oriT           oriT: incP origin of transfer
    772..962     +  rep_origin     ori (fragment): high-copy-number ColE1/pMB1/pBR322/pUC origin of replication
   1321..1971    -  CDS            TetR: tetracycline resistance regulatory protein; tetR
   2077..2326    +  CDS            TcR (fragment): tetracycline efflux protein; tetA; confers resistance to tetracycline
   2436..2460    -  misc_feature   RB T-DNA repeat: right border repeat from nopaline C58 T-DNA
   2490..2508    +  misc_feature   MCS (fragment): pUC18/19 multiple cloning site
   2559..2904    +  promoter       CaMV 35S promoter: strong constitutive promoter from cauliflower mosaic virus
   2856..2902    +  promoter       minimal CaMV 35S promoter: minimal 35S promoter from cauliflower mosaic virus
   2914..2932    -  misc_feature   MCS (fragment): pUC18/19 multiple cloning site
   2943..3458    +  CDS            P19_TBSVC: Experimental evidence at protein level: Swiss-Prot protein existence level 1. Acts as a suppressor of RNA-mediated gene silencing, also known as post-transcriptional gene silencing (PTGS), a mechanism of plant viral defense that limits the accumulation of viral RNAs. Binds to short interfering RNAs (siRNAs) with high affinity. Acts as a molecular caliper to specifically select siRNAs based on the length of the duplex region of the RNA (By similarity). From Tomato bushy stunt virus (strain Cherry) (TBSV).
   3531..3707    +  polyA_signal   CaMV poly(A) signal: cauliflower mosaic virus polyadenylation signal
   4210..4551    +  promoter       CaMV 35S promoter: strong constitutive promoter from cauliflower mosaic virus
   4562..4586    +  protein_bind   attB1: mutant version of attB; recombination site for the Gateway® BP reaction BP Clonase™
   4904..5260    +  CDS            WRKY75 (fragment): WRK75_ARATH - Experimental evidence at protein level: Swiss-Prot protein existence level 1. Transcription factor. Interacts specifically with the W box (5'-(T)TGAC[CT]-3'), a frequently occurring elicitor-responsive cis- acting element (By similarity). From Arabidopsis thaliana (Mouse-ear cress).
   5544..5568    -  protein_bind   attB2: mutant version of attB; recombination site for the Gateway® BP reaction BP Clonase™
   5597..5686    +  CDS            3xHA: three tandem HA epitope tags
   5720..5972    +  terminator     NOS terminator: nopaline synthase terminator and poly(A) signal
   6401..6653    -  terminator     NOS terminator: nopaline synthase terminator and poly(A) signal
   6677..7105    -  CDS            nos (fragment): DHNO_AGRT7 - Protein inferred from homology: Swiss-Prot protein existence level 3. From Agrobacterium tumefaciens (strain T37).
   7121..8146    -  CDS            HygR: aminoglycoside phosphotransferase from E. coli; aph(4)-Ia; confers resistance to hygromycin
   8156..8500    -  promoter       CaMV 35S promoter: strong constitutive promoter from cauliflower mosaic virus
   8157..8203    -  promoter       minimal CaMV 35S promoter: minimal 35S promoter from cauliflower mosaic virus
   8638..8793    +  CDS            lacZα (fragment) (sequence partly withheld): LacZα fragment of β-galactosidase; lacZ fragment
   8791..9091    +  rep_origin     M13 ori (fragment) (sequence partly withheld): M13 bacteriophage origin of replication; arrow indicates direction of (+) strand synthesis
   9092..9222    +  CDS            lacI (fragment): lac repressor; lacI; The lac repressor binds to the lac operator to inhibit transcription in E. coli. This inhibition can be relieved by adding lactose or isopropyl-β-D-thiogalactopyranoside (IPTG).
   9276..9300    -  misc_feature   LB T-DNA repeat: left border repeat from nopaline C58 T-DNA
  10757..10876   -  CDS            tetR (fragment): TETR1_ECOLX - Experimental evidence at protein level: Swiss-Prot protein existence level 1. TetR is the repressor of the tetracycline resistance element; its N-terminal region forms a helix-turn-helix structure and binds DNA. Binding of tetracycline to TetR reduces the repressor affinity for the tetracycline resistance gene (tetA) promoter operator sites. From Escherichia coli.
  10896..12044   -  CDS            trfA: trans-acting replication protein that binds to and activates oriV
  12343..13137   -  CDS            KanR: aminoglycoside phosphotransferase; aphA-3; confers resistance to kanamycin
  13329..14096   +  mobile_element IS1: prokaryotic transposable element IS1
  14105..14254   -  CDS            satA (fragment): STA_BACSU - Also known as yyaR. Experimental evidence at protein level: Swiss-Prot protein existence level 1. Involved in resistance to streptothricin, a broad-spectrum antibiotic produced by streptomycetes. Detoxifies streptothricin via acetylation of the beta amino group of the first beta-lysyl moiety of streptothricin. From Bacillus subtilis (strain 168).
  14253..14447   -  CDS            satA (fragment): STA_BACSU - Also known as yyaR. Experimental evidence at protein level: Swiss-Prot protein existence level 1. Involved in resistance to streptothricin, a broad-spectrum antibiotic produced by streptomycetes. Detoxifies streptothricin via acetylation of the beta amino group of the first beta-lysyl moiety of streptothricin. From Bacillus subtilis (strain 168).
  14450..14725   -  CDS            klaC (fragment): KLAC_ECOLX - Also known as telB. Protein predicted: Swiss-Prot protein existence level 4. Belongs to the kla operon, which is associated with cryptic tellurite resistance, and IncW plasmid fertility inhibition. From Escherichia coli.
  14789..15420   -  rep_origin     oriV: incP origin of replication
>Addgene plasmid #126395 | pGWB14-LYX177 | addgene full sequence | sequence record 247592 | Addgene NGS Result
TCGGTCTTGCCTTGCTCGTCGGTGATGTACTTCACCAGCTCCGCGAAGTCGCTCTTCTTGATGGAGCGCA
TGGGGACGTGCTTGGCAATCACGCGCACCCCCCGGCCGTTTTAGCGGCTAAAAAAGTCATGGCTCTGCCC
TCGGGCGGACCACGCCCATCATGACCTTGCCAAGCTCGTCCTGCTTCTCTTCGATCTTCGCCAGCAGGGC
GAGGATCGTGGCATCACCGAACCGCGCCGTGCGCGGGTCGTCGGTGAGCCAGAGTTTCAGCAGGCCGCCC
AGGCGGCCCAGGTCGCCATTGATGCGGGCCAGCTCGCGGACGTGCTCATAGTCCACGACGCCCGTGATTT
TGTAGCCCTGGCCGACGGCCAGCAGGTAGGCCGACAGGCTCATGCCGGCCGCCGCCGCCTTTTCCTCAAT
CGCTCTTCGTTCGTCTGGAAGGCAGTACACCTTGATAGGTGGGCTGCCCTTCCTGGTTGGCTTGGTTTCA
TCAGCCATCCGCTTGCCCTCATCTGTTACGCCGGCGGTAGCCGGCCAGCCTCGCAGAGCAGGATTCCCGT
TGAGCACCGCCAGGTGCGAATAAGGGACAGTGAAGAAGGAACACCCGCTCGCGGGTGGGCCTACTTCACC
TATCCTGCCCGGCTGACGCCGTTGGATACACCAAGGAAAGTCTACACGAACCCTTTGGCAAAATCCTGTA
TATCGTGCGAAAAAGGATGGATATACCGAAAAAATCGCTATAATGACCCCGAAGCAGGGTTATGCAGCGG
AAAAGCGCCACGCTTCCCGAAGGGAGAAAGGCGGACAGGTATCCGGTAAGCGGCAGGGTCGGAACAGGAG
AGCGCACGAGGGAGCTTCCAGGGGGAAACGCCTGGTATCTTTATAGTCCTGTCGGGTTTCGCCACCTCTG
ACTTGAGCGTCGATTTTTGTGATGCTCGTCAGGGGGGCGGAGCCTATGGAAAAACGCCAGCAACGCGGCC
TTTTTACGGTTCCTGGCCTTTTGCTGGCCTTTTGCTCACATGTTCTTTCCTGCGTTATCCCCTGATTCTG
TGGATAACCGTATTACCGCCTTTGAGTGAGCTGATACCGCTCGCCGCAGCCGAACGACCGAGCGCAGCGA
GTCAGTGAGCGAGGAAGCGGAAGAGCGCCAGAAGGCCGCCAGAGAGGCCGAGCGCGGCCGTGAGGCTTGG
ACGCTAGGGCAGGGCATGAAAAAGCCCGTAGCGGGCTGCTACGGGCGTCTGACGCGGTGGAAAGGGGGAG
GGGATGTTGTCTACATGGCTCTGCTGTAGTGAGTGGGTTGCGCTCCGGCAGCGGTCCTGATCAATCGTCA
CCCTTTCTCGGTCCTTCAACGTTCCTGACAACGAGCCTCCTTTTCGCCAATCCATCGACAATCACCGCGA
GTCCCTGCTCGAACGCTGCGTCCGGACCGGCTTCGTCGAAGGCGTCTATCGCGGCCCGCAACAGCGGCGA
GAGCGGAGCCTGTTCAACGGTGCCGCCGCGCTCGCCGGCATCGCTGTCGCCGGCCTGCTCCTCAAGCACG
GCCCCAACAGTGAAGTAGCTGATTGTCATCAGCGCATTGACGGCGTCCCCGGCCGAAAAACCCGCCTCGC
AGAGGAAGCGAAGCTGCGCGTCGGCCGTTTCCATCTGCGGTGCGCCCGGTCGCGTGCCGGCATGGATGCG
CGCGCCATCGCGGTAGGCGAGCAGCGCCTGCCTGAAGCTGCGGGCATTCCCGATCAGAAATGAGCGCCAG
TCGTCGTCGGCTCTCGGCACCGAATGCGTATGATTCTCCGCCAGCATGGCTTCGGCCAGTGCGTCGAGCA
GCGCCCGCTTGTTCCTGAAGTGCCAGTAAAGCGCCGGCTGCTGAACCCCCAACCGTTCCGCCAGTTTGCG
TGTCGTCAGACCGTCTACGCCGACCTCGTTCAACAGGTCCAGGGCGGCACGGATCACTGTATTCGGCTGC
AACTTTGTCATGCTTGACACTTTATCACTGATAAACATAATATGTCCACCAACTTATCAGTGATAAAGAA
TCCGCGCGTTCAATCGGACCAGCGGAGGCTGGTCCGGAGGCCAGACGTGAAACCCAACATACCCCTGATC
GTAATTCTGAGCACTGTCGCGCTCGACGCTGTCGGCATCGGCCTGATTATGCCGGTGCTGCCGGGCCTCC
TGCGCGATCTGGTTCACTCGAACGACGTCACCGCCCACTATGGCATTCTGCTGGCGCTGTATGCGTTGGT
GCAATTTGCCTGCGCACCTGTGCTGGGCGCGCTGTCGGATCGTTTCGGGCGGCGGCCAATCTTGCTCGTC
TCGCTGGCCGGCGCCAGATCTGGGGAACCCTGTGGTTGGCATGCACATACAAATGGACGAACGGATAAAC
CTTTTCACGCCCTTTTAAATATCCGATTATTCTAATAAACGCTCTTTTCTCTTAGGTTTACCCGCCAATA
TATCCTGTCAAACACTGATAGTTTAAACGTTGCGATTAAGAATTCGAGCTCGGTACCCCCCTACTCCAAA
AATGTCAAAGATACAGTCTCAGAAGACCAAAGGGCTATTGAGACTTTTCAACAAAGGGTAATTTCGGGAA
ACCTCCTCGGATTCCATTGCCCAGCTATCTGTCACTTCATCGAAAGGACAGTAGAAAAGGAAGGTGGCTC
CTACAAATGCCATCATTGCGATAAAGGAAAGGCTATCATTCAAGATGCCTCTGCCGACAGTGGTCCCAAA
GATGGACCCCCACCCACGAGGAGCATCGTGGAAAAAGAAGACGTTCCAACCACGTCTTCAAAGCAAGTGG
ATTGATGTGACATCTCCACTGACGTAAGGGATGACGCACAATCCCACTATCCTTCGCAAGACCCTTCCTC
TATATAAGGAAGTTCATTTCATTTGGAGAGGACAGCCCAAGCTTCGACTCTAGAGGATCCCCTTAAATCG
ATATGGAACGAGCTATACAAGGAAACGACGCTAGGGAACAAGCTAACAGTGAACGTTGGGATGGAGGATC
AGGAGGTACCACTTCTCCCTTCAAACTTCCTGACGAAAGTCCGAGTTGGACTGAGTGGCGGCTACATAAC
GATGAGACGAATTCGAATCAAGATAATCCCCTTGGTTTCAAGGAAAGCTGGGGTTTCGGGAAAGTTGTAT
TTAAGAGATATCTCAGATACGACAGGACGGAAGCTTCACTGCACAGAGTCCTTGGATCTTGGACGGGAGA
TTCGGTTAACTATGCAGCATCTCGATTTTTCGGTTTCGACCAGATCGGATGTACCTATAGTATTCGGTTT
CGAGGAGTTAGTATCACCGTTTCTGGAGGGTCTCGAACTCTTCAGCATCTCTGTGAGATGGCAATTCGGT
CTAAGCAAGAACTGCTACAGCTTGCCCCAATCGAAGTGGAAAGTAATGTATCAAGAGGATGCCCTGAAGG
TACTCAAACCTTCGAAAAAGAAAGCGAGTAAGTCGAGGGCGAGCTCGAATTCGGTACGCTGAAATCACCA
GTCTCTCTCTACAAATCTATCTCTCTCTATTTTCTCCATAAATAATGTGTGAGTAGTTTCCCGATAAGGG
AAATTAGGGTTCTTATAGGGTTTCGCTCATGTGTTGAGCATATAAGAAACCCTTAGTATGTATTTGTATT
TGTAAAATACTTCTATCAATAAAATTTCTAATTCCTAAAACCAAAATCCAGTACTAAAATCCAGATCTCC
CTGCAGGTCCCCAGATTAGCCTTTTCAATTTCAGAAAGAATGCTAACCCACAGATGGTTAGAGAGGCTTA
CGCAGCAGGTCTCATCAAGACGATCTACCCGAGCAATAATCTCCAGGAAATCAAATACCTTCCCAAGAAG
GTTAAAGATGCAGTCAAAAGATTCAGGACTAACTGCATCAAGAACACAGAGAAAGATATATTTCTCAAGA
TCAGAAGTACTATTCCAGTATGGACGATTCAAGGCTTGCTTCACAAACCAAGGCAAGTAATAGAGATTGG
AGTCTCTAAAAAGGTAGTTCCCACTGAATCAAAGGCCATGGAGTCAAAGATTCAAATAGAGGACCTAACA
GAACTCGCCGTAAAGACTGGCGAACAGTTCATACAGAGTCTCTTACGACTCAATGACAAGAAGAAAATCT
TCGTCAACATGGTGGAGCACGACACACTTGTCTACTCCAAAAATATCAAAGATACAGTCTCAGAAGACCA
AAGGGCAATTGAGACTTTTCAACAAAGGGTAATATCCGGAAACCTCCTCGGATTCCATTGCCCAGCTATC
TGTCACTTTATTGTGAAGATAGTGGAAAAGGAAGGTGGCTCCTACAAATGCCATCATTGCGATAAAGGAA
AGGCCATCGTTGAAGATGCCTCTGCCGACAGTGGTCCCAAAGATGGACCCCCACCCACGAGGAGCATCGT
GGAAAAAGAAGACGTTCCAACCACGTCTTCAAAGCAAGTGGATTGATGTGATATCTCCACTGACGTAAGG
GATGACGCACAATCCCACTATCCTTCGCAAGACCCTTCCTCTATATAAGGAAGTTCATTTCATTTGGAGA
GAACACGGGGGACAAGTTTGTACAAAAAAGCAGGCTCCACCACTAGTATGGAGAAGGAAAACAAGCTAAA
AGCTGAGACTTCATTTGAAAATCCGATGTTTTCACAACAGATTCAAACTAGCTTTTCTTTTCCAAACATC
TTTGATATGTTGTGTGAAACTGAAAAGGATTCAATAGGTTTTTTAGACAACATATTTGGTGCTCATCTTC
TTGATTTCAATACTAATACTCCTTCCATTTTCGATTTGCTTCAAACTCCACCACCTCAGACGAATATTCC
ATCTCCCACTTCCACATTTCAAGAATCGTTTGAGGTGGAGGTGGTGAATAATAATCCGGCGACGCCTAAT
TCGTTGTCGATCTCTTCATCGTCAACTGAAGCTGCCGATGGTGATGAGCACAGTAGGAGAGTTGATCAAC
AGGATGAAGATCAAGACAAGTATAAGAAACAGTTAAAACCTAAAAAGAAGAATGTCCAAAAGAGGCAAAG
AGAGCCAAGATTTGCATTCGTGACCAAGAGTGAAATTGATCATTTGGATGATGGTTTTAGATGGAGGAAA
TACGGCCAAAAAGCAGTGAAAAGCAGCCCCTTTCCAAGGAGCTATTATCGTTGCACAACTGTTTCATGTG
GTGTAAAAAAGAGAGTGGAGAGGTCAATTAAAGATACTTCAATAGTTGTTACAACTTATGAAGGTACTCA
CACACATCCATGCCGCATTACTCCTCTGCGCGGGAGCATTGGCGGCGTTCTGCCACGAACCACCGCCTAC
TACGGTGGCGCCATTGGTGGAGGAGGAACTTGTAGTAATTCCTCTTTGTCTATCCCACAACTTCAATATT
ATCAAGAACAGCAGCAGCGAGTGCTCCATCTCCCTATTACAACTTTACCTTTAAATAACTTTAGTGTTGG
TTATTCTTCCTTAGTTTCAACTAATTCATTTCAAGACCATGGGCTTCTTCATGATATAGAAAAGGATTCA
GGATTACCCGGGGACCCAGCTTTCTTGTACAAAGTGGTTGATAACAGCGGGTTAATTAACATCTTTTACC
CATACGATGTTCCTGACTATGCGGGCTATCCCTATGACGTCCCGGACTATGCAGGATCCTATCCATATGA
CGTTCCAGATTACGCTGCTCAGTGCAGCGCTTAGAGCTCGAATTTCCCCGATCGTTCAAACATTTGGCAA
TAAAGTTTCTTAAGATTGAATCCTGTTGCCGGTCTTGCGATGATTATCATATAATTTCTGTTGAATTACG
TTAAGCATGTAATAATTAACATGTAATGCATGACGTTATTTATGAGATGGGTTTTTATGATTAGAGTCCC
GCAATTATACATTTAATACGCGATAGAAAACAAAATATAGCGCGCAAACTAGGATAAATTATCGCGCGCG
GTGTCATCTATGTTACTAGATCGGGAATTAGCTTCATCAACGCAAGACATGCGCACGACCGTCTGACAGG
AGAGGAATTTCCGACGAGCACAGAAAGGACTTGCTCTTGGACGTAGGCCTATTTCTCAGGCACATGTATC
AAGTGTTCGGACGTGGGTTTTCGATGGTGTATCAGCCGCCGCCAACTGGGAGATGAGGAGGCTTTCTTGG
GGGGCAGTCAGCAGTTCATTTCACAAGACAGAGGAACTTGTAAGGAGATGCACTGATTTATCTTGGCGCA
AACCAGCAGGACGAATTAGTGGGAATAGCCCGCGAATATCTAAGTTATGCCTGTCGGCATGAGCAGAAAC
TTCCAATTCGAAACAGTTTGGAGAGGTTGTTTTTGGGCATACCTTTTGTTAGTCAGCCTCTCGATTGCTC
ATCGTCATTACACAGTACCGAAGTTTGATCGATCTAGTAACATAGATGACACCGCGCGCGATAATTTATC
CTAGTTTGCGCGCTATATTTTGTTTTCTATCGCGTATTAAATGTATAATTGCGGGACTCTAATCATAAAA
ACCCATCTCATAAATAACGTCATGCATTACATGTTAATTATTACATGCTTAACGTAATTCAACAGAAATT
ATATGATAATCATCGCAAGACCGGCAACAGGATTCAATCTTAAGAAACTTTATTGCCAAATGTTTGAACG
ATCTGCTTCGACGCACTCCTTCTTTACTCCACCATCTCGTCCTTATTGAAAACGTGGGTAGCACCAAAAC
GAATCAAGTCGCTGGAACTGAAGTTACCAATCACGCTGGATGATTTGCCAGTTGGATTAATCTTGCCTTT
CCCCGCATGAATAATATTGATGAATGCATGCGTGAGGGGTATTTCGATTTTGGCAATAGCTGCAATTGCC
GCGACATCCTCCAACGAGCATAATTCTTCAGAAAAATAGCGATGTTCCATGTTGTCAGGGCATGCATGAT
GCACGTTATGAGGTGACGGTGCTAGGCAGTATTCCCTCAAAGTTTCATAGTCAGTATCATATTCATCATT
GCATTCCTGCAAGAGAGAATTGAGACGCAATCCACACGCTGCGGCAACCTTCCGGCGTTCGTGGTCTATT
TGCTCTTGGACGTTGCAAACGTAAGTGTTGGATCCCGGTCGGCATCTACTCTATTCCTTTGCCCTCGGAC
GAGTGCTGGGGCGTCGGTTTCCACTATCGGCGAGTACTTCTACACAGCCATCGGTCCAGACGGCCGCGCT
TCTGCGGGCGATTTGTGTACGCCCGACAGTCCCGGCTCCGGATCGGACGATTGCGTCGCATCGACCCTGC
GCCCAAGCTGCATCATCGAAATTGCCGTCAACCAAGCTCTGATAGAGTTGGTCAAGACCAATGCGGAGCA
TATACGCCCGGAGCCGCGGCGATCCTGCAAGCTCCGGATGCCTCCGCTCGAAGTAGCGCGTCTGCTGCTC
CATACAAGCCAACCACGGCCTCCAGAAGAAGATGTTGGCGACCTCGTATTGGGAATCCCCGAACATCGCC
TCGCTCCAGTCAATGACCGCTGTTATGCGGCCATTGTCCGTCAGGACATTGTTGGAGCCGAAATCCGCGT
GCACGAGGTGCCGGACTTCGGGGCAGTCCTCGGCCCAAAGCATCAGCTCATCGAGAGCCTGCGCGACGGA
CGCACTGACGGTGTCGTCCATCACAGTTTGCCAGTGATACACATGGGGATCAGCAATCGCGCATATGAAA
TCACGCCATGTAGTGTATTGACCGATTCCTTGCGGTCCGAATGGGCCGAACCCGCTCGTCTGGCTAAGAT
CGGCCGCAGCGATCGCATCCATGGCCTCCGCGACCGGCTGCAGAACAGCGGGCAGTTCGGTTTCAGGCAG
GTCTTGCAACGTGACACCCTGTGCACGGCGGGAGATGCAATAGGTCAGGCTCTCGCTGAATTCCCCAATG
TCAAGCACTTCCGGAATCGGGAGCGCGGCCGATGCAAAGTGCCGATAAACATAACGATCTTTGTAGAAAC
CATCGGCGCAGCTATTTACCCGCAGGACATATCCACGCCCTCCTACATCGAAGCTGAAAGCACGAGATTC
TTCGCCCTCCGAGAGCTGCATCAGGTCGGAGACGCTGTCGAACTTTTCGATCAGAAACTTCTCGACAGAC
GTCGCGGTGAGTTCAGGCTTTTTCATATCGGGGTCGTCCTCTCCAAATGAAATGAACTTCCTTATATAGA
GGAAGGGTCTTGCGAAGGATAGTGGGATTGTGCGTCATCCCTTACGTCAGTGGAGATATCACATCAATCC
ACTTGCTTTGAAGACGTGGTTGGAACGTCTTCTTTTTCCACGATGCTCCTCGTGGGTGGGGGTCCATCTT
TGGGACCACTGTCGGCAGAGGCATCTTGAACGATAGCCTTTCCTTTATCGCAATGATGGCATTTGTAGGT
GCCACCTTCCTTTTCTACTGTCCTTTTGATGAAGTGACAGATAGCTGGGCAATGGAATCCGAGGAGGTTT
CCCGATATTACCCTTTGTTGAAAAGTCTCAATAGCCCTTTGGTCTTCTGAGACTGTATCTTTGATATTCT
TGGAGTAGACGAGAGTGTCGTGCTCCACCATGTTGACGGATCTCTAGGACGCGTCGACGCGTCGACGCGT
CGACGCGTCGACGCGTCCTAGAAGCTAATTCACTGGCCGTCGTTTTACAACGTCGTGACTGGGAAAACCC
TGGCGTTACCCAACTTAATCGCCTTGCAGCACATCCCCCTTTCGCCAGCTGGCGTAATAGCGAAGAGGCC
CGCACCGATCGCCCTTCCCAACAGTTGCGCAGCCTGAATG
[44 nt withheld, positions 8791-8834]
C
[141 nt withheld, positions 8836-8976]
CCTTTGACGTTGGAGTCCACGTTCTTT
[37 nt withheld, positions 9004-9040]
ACCCTATCTCGGGCTATTCTTTTGATTTATAAGGGATTTTGCCGATTTCGGAACCACCATCAAACAGGAT
TTTCGCCTGCTGGGGCAAACCAGCGTGGACCGCTTGCTGCAACTCTCTCAGGGCCAGGCGGTGAAGGGCA
ATCAGCTGTTGCCCGTCTCACTGGTGAAAAGAAAAACCACCCCAGTACATTAAAAACGTCCGCAATGTGT
TATTAAGTTGTCTAAGCGTCAATTTGTTTACACCACAATATATCCTGCCACCAGCCAGCCAACAGCTCCC
CGACCGGCAGCTCGGCACAAAATCACCACTCGATACAGGCAGCCCATCAGTCCGGGACGGCGTCAGCGGG
AGAGCCGTTGTAAGGCGGCAGACTTTGCTCATGTTACCGATGCTATTCGGAAGAACGGCAACTAAGCTGC
CGGGTTTGAAACACGGATGATCTCGCGGAGGGTAGCATGTTGATTGTAACGATGACAGAGCGTTGCTGCC
TGTGATCAAATATCATCTCCCTCGCAGAGATCCGAATTATCAGCCTTCTTATTCATTTCTCGCTTAACCG
TGACAGGCTGTCGATCTTGAGAACTATGCCGACATAATAGGAAATCGCTGGATAAAGCCGCTGAGGAAGC
TGAGTGGCGCTATTTCTTTAGAAGTGAACGTTGACGATATCAACTCCCCTATCCATTGCTCACCGAATGG
TACAGGTCGGGGACCCGAAGTTCCGACTGTCGGCCTGATGCATCCCCGGCTGATCGACCCCAGATCTGGG
GCTGAGAAAGCCCAGTAAGGAAACAACTGTAGGTTCGAGTCGCGAGATCCCCCGGAACCAAAGGAAGTAG
GTTAAACCCGCTCCGATCAGGCCGAGCCACGCCAGGCCGAGAACATTGGTTCCTGTAGGCATCGGGATTG
GCGGATCAAACACTAAAGCTACTGGAACGAGCAGAAGTCCTCCGGCCGCCAGTTGCCAGGCGGTAAAGGT
GAGCAGAGGCACGGGAGGTTGCCACTTGCGGGTCAGCACGGTTCCGAACGCCATGGAAACCGCCCCCGCC
AGGCCCGCTGCGACGCCGACAGGATCTAGCGCTGCGTTTGGTGTCAACACCAACAGCGCCACGCCCGCAG
TTCCGCAAATAGCCCCCAGGACCGCCATCAATCGTATCGGGCTACCTAGCAGAGCGGCAGAGATGAACAC
GACCATCAGCGGCTGCACAGCGCCTACCGTCGCCGCGACCCCGCCCGGCAGGCGGTAGACCGAAATAAAC
AACAAGCTCCAGAATAGCGAAATATTAAGTGCGCCGAGGATGAAGATGCGCATCCACCAGATTCCCGTTG
GAATCTGTCGGACGATCATCACGAGCAATAAACCCGCCGGCAACGCCCGCAGCAGCATACCGGCGACCCC
TCGGCCTCGCTGTTCGGGCTCCACGAAAACGCCGGACAGATGCGCCTTGTGAGCGTCCTTGGGGCCGTCC
TCCTGTTTGAAGACCGACAGCCCAATGATCTCGCCGTCGATGTAGGCGCCGAATGCCACGGCATCTCGCA
ACCGTTCAGCGAACGCCTCCATGGGCTTTTTCTCCTCGTGCTCGTAAACGGACCCGAACATCTCTGGAGC
TTTCTTCAGGGCCGACAATCGGATCTCGCGGAAATCCTGCACGTCGGCCGCTCCAAGCCGTCGAATCTGA
GCCTTAATCACAATTGTCAATTTTAATCCTCTGTTTATCGGCAGTTCGTAGAGCGCGCCGTGCGTCCCGA
GCGATACTGAGCGAAGCAAGTGCGTCGAGCAGTGCCCGCTTGTTCCTGAAATGCCAGTAAAGCGCTGGCT
GCTGAACCCCCAGCCGGAACTGACCCCACAAGGCCCTAGCGTTTGCAATGCACCAGGTCATCATTGACCC
AGGCGTGTTCCACCAGGCCGCTGCCTCGCAACTCTTCGCAGGCTTCGCCGACCTGCTCGCGCCACTTCTT
CACGCGGGTGGAATCCGATCCGCACATGAGGCGGAAGGTTTCCAGCTTGAGCGGGTACGGCTCCCGGTGC
GAGCTGAAATAGTCGAACATCCGTCGGGCCGTCGGCGACAGCTTGCGGTACTTCTCCCATATGAATTTCG
TGTAGTGGTCGCCAGCAAACAGCACGACGATTTCCTCGTCGATCAGGACCTGGCAACGGGACGTTTTCTT
GCCACGGTCCAGGACGCGGAAGCGGTGCAGCAGCGACACCGATTCCAGGTGCCCAACGCGGTCGGACGTG
AAGCCCATCGCCGTCGCCTGTAGGCGCGACAGGCATTCCTCGGCCTTCGTGTAATACCGGCCATTGATCG
ACCAGCCCAGGTCCTGGCAAAGCTCGTAGAACGTGAAGGTGATCGGCTCGCCGATAGGGGTGCGCTTCGC
GTACTCCAACACCTGCTGCCACACCAGTTCGTCATCGTCGGCCCGCAGCTCGACGCCGGTGTAGGTGATC
TTCACGTCCTTGTTGACGTGGAAAATGACCTTGTTTTGCAGCGCCTCGCGCGGGATTTTCTTGTTGCGCG
TGGTGAACAGGGCAGAGCGGGCCGTGTCGTTTGGCATCGCTCGCATCGTGTCCGGCCACGGCGCAATATC
GAACAAGGAAAGCTGCATTTCCTTGATCTGCTGCTTCGTGTGTTTCAGCAACGCGGCCTGCTTGGCCTCG
CTGACCTGTTTTGCCAGGTCCTCGCCGGCGGTTTTTCGCTTCTTGGTCGTCATAGTTCCTCGCGTGTCGA
TGGTCATCGACTTCGCCAAACCTGCCGCCTCCTGTTCGAGACGACGCGAACGCTCCACGGCGGCCGATGG
CGCGGGCAGGGCAGGGGGAGCCAGTTGCACGCTGTCGCGCTCGATCTTGGCCGTAGCTTGCTGGACCATC
GAGCCGACGGACTGGAAGGTTTCGCGGGGCGCACGCATGACGGTGCGGCTTGCGATGGTTTCGGCATCCT
CGGCGGAAAACCCCGCGTCGATCAGTTCTTGCCTGTATGCCTTCCGGTCAAACGTCCGATTCATTCACCC
TCCTTGCGGGATTGCCCCGACTCACGCCGGGGCAATGTGCCCTTATTCCTGATTTGACCCGCCTGGTGCC
TTGGTGTCCAGATAATCCACCTTATCGGCAATGAAGTCGGTCCCGTAGACCGTCTGGCCGTCCTTCTCGT
ACTTGGTATTCCGAATCTTGCCCTGCACGAATACCAGCGACCCCTTGCCCAAATACTTGCCGTGGGCCTC
GGCCTGAGAGCCAAAACACTTGATGCGGAAGAAGTCGGTGCGCTCCTGCTTGTCGCCGGCATCGTTGCGC
CACATCTAGGTACTAAAACAATTCATCCAGTAAAATATAATATTTTATTTTCTCCCAATCAGGCTTGATC
CCCAGTAAGTCAAAAAATAGCTCGACATACTGTTCTTCCCCGATATCCTCCCTGATCGACCGGACGCAGA
AGGCAATGTCATACCACTTGTCCGCCCTGCCGCTTCTCCCAAGATCAATAAAGCCACTTACTTTGCCATC
TTTCACAAAGATGTTGCTGTCTCCCAGGTCGCCGTGGGAAAAGACAAGTTCCTCTTCGGGCTTTTCCGTC
TTTAAAAAATCATACAGCTCGCGCGGATCTTTAAATGGAGTGTCTTCTTCCCAGTTTTCGCAATCCACAT
CGGCCAGATCGTTATTCAGTAAGTAATCCAATTCGGCTAAGCGGCTGTCTAAGCTATTCGTATAGGGACA
ATCCGATATGTCGATGGAGTGAAAGAGCCTGATGCACTCCGCATACAGCTCGATAATCTTTTCAGGGCTT
TGTTCATCTTCATACTCTTCCGAGCAAAGGACGCCATCGGCCTCACTCATGAGCAGATTGCTCCAGCCAT
CATGCCGTTCAAAGTGCAGGACCTTTGGAACAGGCAGCTTTCCTTCCAGCCATAGCATCATGTCCTTTTC
CCGTTCCACATCATAGGTGGTCCCTTTATACCGGCTGTCCGTCATTTTTAAATATAGGTTTTCATTTTCT
CCCACCAGCTTATATACCTTAGCAGGAGACATTCCTTCCGTATCTTTTACGCAGCGGTATTTTTCGATCA
GTTTTTTCAATTCCGGTGATATTCTCATTTTAGCCATTTATTATTTCCTTCCTCTTTTCTACAGTATTTA
AAGATACCCCAAGAAGCTAATTATAACAAGACGAACTCCAATTCACTGTTCCTTGCATTCTAAAACCTTA
AATACCAGAAAACAGCTTTTTCAAAGTTGTTTTCAAAGTTGGCGTATAACATAGTATCGACGGAGCCGAT
TTTGAAACCACAATTATGGGTGATGCTGCCAACTTACTGATTTAGTGTATGATGGTGTTTTTGAGGTGCT
CCAGTGGCTTCTGTTTCTATCAGCTGTCCCTCCTGTTCAGCTACTGACGGGGTGGTGCGTAACGGCAAAA
GCACCGCCGGACATCAGCGCTATCTCTGCTCTCACTGCCGTAAAACATGGCAACTGCAGTTCACTTACAC
CGCTTCTCAACCCGGTACGCACCAGAAAATCATTGATATGGCCATGAATGGCGTTGGATGCCGGGCAACA
GCCCGCATTATGGGCGTTGGCCTCAACACGATTTTACGTCACTTAAAAAACTCAGGCCGCAGTCGGTAAC
CTCGCGCATACAGCCGGGCAGTGACGTCATCGTCTGCGCGGAAATGGACGAACAGTGGGGCTATGTCGGG
GCTAAATCGCGCCAGCGCTGGCTGTTTTACGCGTATGACAGTCTCCGGAAGACGGTTGTTGCGCACGTAT
TCGGTGAACGCACTATGGCGACGCTGGGGCGTCTTATGAGCCTGCTGTCACCCTTTGACGTGGTGATATG
GATGACGGATGGCTGGCCGCTGTATGAATCCCGCCTGAAGGGAAAGCTGCACGTAATCAGCAAGCGATAT
ACGCAGCGAATTGAGCGGCATAACCTGAATCTGAGGCAGCACCTGGCACGGCTGGGACGGAAGTCGCTGT
CGTTCTCAAAATCGGTGGAGCTGCATGACAAAGTCATCGGGCATTATCTGAACATAAAACACTATCAATA
AGTTGGAGTCATTACCCAATTATGATAGAATTTACAAGCTATAAGGTTATTGTCCTGGGTTTCAAGCATT
AGTCCATGCAAGTTTTTATGCTTTGCCCATTCTATAGATATATTGATAAGCGCGCTGCCTATGCCTTGCC
CCCTGAAATCCTTACATACGGCGATATCTTCTATATAAAAGATATATTATCTTATCAGTATTGTCAATAT
ATTCAAGGCAATCTGCCTCCTCATCCTCTTCATCCTCTTCGTCTTGGTAGCTTTTTAAATATGGCGCTTC
ATAGAGTAATTCTGTAAAGGTCCAATTCTCGTTTTCATACCTCGGTATAATCTTACCTATCACCTCAAAT
GGTTCGCTGGGTTTATCGCACCCCCGAACACGAGCACGGCACCCGCGACCACTATGCCAAGAATGCCCAA
GGTAAAAATTGCCGGCCCCGCCATGAAGTCCGTGAATGCCCCGACGGCCGAAGTGAAGGGCAGGCCGCCA
CCCAGGCCGCCGCCCTCACTGCCCGGCACCTGGTCGCTGAATGTCGATGCCAGCACCTGCGGCACGTCAA
TGCTTCCGGGCGTCGCGCTCGGGCTGATCGCCCATCCCGTTACTGCCCCGATCCCGGCAATGGCAAGGAC
TGCCAGCGCTGCCATTTTTGGGGTGAGGCCGTTCGCGGCCGAGGGGCGCAGCCCCTGGGGGGATGGGAGG
CCCGCGTTAGCGGGCCGGGAGGGTTCGAGAAGGGGGGGCACCCCCCTTCGGCGTGCGCGGTCACGCGCAC
AGGGCGCAGCCCTGGTTAAAAACAAGGTTTATAAATATTGGTTTAAAAGCAGGTTAAAAGACAGGTTAGC
GGTGGCCGAAAAACGGGCGGAAACCCTTGCAAATGCTGGATTTTCTGCCTGTGGACAGCCCCTCAAATGT
CAATAGGTGCGCCCCTCATCTGTCAGCACTCTGCCCCTCAAGTGTCAAGGATCGCGCCCCTCATCTGTCA
GTAGTCGCGCCCCTCAAGTGTCAATACCGCAGGGCACTTATCCCCAGGCTTGTCCACATCATCTGTGGGA
AACTCGCGTAAAATCAGGCGTTTTCGCCGATTTGCGAGGCTGGCCAGCTCCACGTCGCCGGCCGAAATCG
AGCCTGCCCCTCATCTGTCAACGCCGCGCCGGGTGAGTCGGCCCCTCAAGTGTCAACGTCCGCCCCTCAT
CTGTCAGTGAGGGCCAAGTTTTCCGCGAGGTATCCACAACGCCGGCGGCCGCGGTGTCTCGCACACGGCT
TCGACGGCGTTTCTGGCGCGTTTGCAGGGCCATAGACGGCCGCCAGCCCAGCGGCGAGGGCAACCAGCCC
GGTGAGCGTCGGAAAGGCGC
