>Addgene plasmid #126395 | pGWB14-LYX177 | depositor partial sequence | sequence record 241669 | Niben101Scf13758g00012.1
ATGGAGAAGGAAAACAAGCTAAAAGCTGAGACTTCATTTGAAAATCCGATGTTTTCACAACAGATTCAAA
CTAGCTTTTCTTTTCCAAACATCTTTGATATGTTGTGTGAAACTGAAAAGGATTCAATAGGTTTTTTAGA
CAACATATTTGGTGCTCATCTTCTTGATTTCAATACTAATACTCCTTCCATTTTCGATTTGCTTCAAACT
CCACCACCTCAGACGAATATTCCATCTCCCACTTCCACATTTCAAGAATCGTTTGAGGTGGAGGTGGTGA
ATAATAATCCGGCGACGCCTAATTCGTTGTCGATCTCTTCATCGTCAACTGAAGCTGCCGATGGTGATGA
GCACAGTAGGAGAGTTGATCAACAGGATGAAGATCAAGACAAGTATAAGAAACAGTTAAAACCTAAAAAG
AAGAATGTCCAAAAGAGGCAAAGAGAGCCAAGATTTGCATTCGTGACCAAGAGTGAAATTGATCATTTGG
ATGATGGTTTTAGATGGAGGAAATACGGCCAAAAAGCAGTGAAAAGCAGCCCCTTTCCAAGGAGCTATTA
TCGTTGCACAACTGTTTCATGTGGTGTAAAAAAGAGAGTGGAGAGGTCAATTAAAGATACTTCAATAGTT
GTTACAACTTATGAAGGTACTCACACACATCCATGCCGCATTACTCCTCTGCGCGGGAGCATTGGCGGCG
TTCTGCCACGAACCACCGCCTACTACGGTGGCGCCATTGGTGGAGGAGGAACTTGTAGTAATTCCTCTTT
GTCTATCCCACAACTTCAATATTATCAAGAACAGCAGCAGCGAGTGCTCCATCTCCCTATTACAACTTTA
CCTTTAAATAACTTTAGTGTTGGTTATTCTTCCTTAGTTTCAACTAATTCATTTCAAGACCATGGGCTTC
TTCATGATATAGAAAAGGATTCAGGATTA
